>Addgene plasmid #214347 | pBT120a17-sg-del | addgene full sequence | sequence record 424405 | Addgene NGS Result
CAAATAAAACGAAAGGCTCAGTCGAAAGACTGGGCCTTTCGTTTTGCTGAGGAGACTTAGGGACCCTACT
AATACGACTCACTATAGGGAGAAAGACCTGCAGGTGCAGTAAAGGAAAAAAAAAA
[85 nt withheld, positions 126-210]
C
[98 nt withheld, positions 212-309]
A
[92 nt withheld, positions 311-402]
TGGTTCT
[206 nt withheld, positions 410-615]
G
[176 nt withheld, positions 617-792]
CCAATCGTCTGACCTGCCTCAACCTCCTGTC
[82 nt withheld, positions 824-905]
GCTCTGAGGGA
[161 nt withheld, positions 917-1077]
T
[41 nt withheld, positions 1079-1119]
T
[62 nt withheld, positions 1121-1182]
A
[33 nt withheld, positions 1184-1216]
AGTCTTCCGCAGAGTGTAGAGTGCCGACCATTCGTTTTCGGTGCGGGCAAGCCGTACGAGTTCAGCATCG
ACTGCGATAAGATCAATTTGTTTCGAGGAGTTTTCGCATTCCTACTCTACGTGGCAACGTTCATGTACGT
GTTCTCAACATTCGCCAATATTTTAAGAAACAAAGAGTCTTAATGAAATTTGGAAACTTTTTGCTTACAT
ACCAACCTCCCCAATTTTCCCAAACAGAGGTAATGAAACGTTTGGTTAAATTAGGTCGCATCTCTGAGGA
GTGTGGTTTTGATACCGTATGGTTACTGGAGCATCATTTCACGGAGTTTGGTTTGCTTGGTAACCCTTAT
GTCGCTGCTGCATATTTACTTGGCGCGACTAAAAAATTGAATGTAGGAACTGCCGCTATTGTTCTTCCCA
CAGCCCATCCAGTACGCCAACTTGAAGATGTGAATTTATTGGATCAAATGTCAAAAGGACGATTTCGGTT
TGGTATTTGCCGAGGGCTTTACAACAAGGACTTTCGCGTATTCGGCACAGATATGAATAACAGTCGCGCC
TTAGCGGAATGCTGGTACGGGCTGATAAAGAATGGCATGACAGAGGGATATATGGAAGCTGATAATGAAC
ATATCAAGTTCCATAAGGTAAAAGTAAACCCCGCGGCGTATAGCAGAGGTGGCGCACCGGTTTATGTGGT
GGCTGAATCAGCTTCGACGACTGAGTGGGCTGCTCAATTTGGCCTACCGATGATATTAAGTTGGATTATA
AATACTAACGAAAAGAAAGCACAACTTGAGCTTTATAATGAAGTGGCTCAAGAATATGGGCACGATATTC
ATAATATCGACCATTGCTTATCATATATAACATCTGTAGATCATGACTCAATTAAAGCGAAAGAGATTTG
CCGGAAATTTCTGGGGCATTGGTATGATTCTTATGTGAATGCTACGACTATTTTTGATGATTCAGACCAA
ACAAGAGGTTATGATTTCAATAAAGGGCAGTGGCGTGACTTTGTATTAAAAGGACATAAAGATACTAATC
GCCGTATTGATTACAGTTACGAAATCAATCCCGTGGGAACGCCGCAGGAATGTATTGACATAATTCAAAA
AGACATTGATGCTACAGGAATATCAAATATTTGTTGTGGATTTGAAGCTAATGGAACAGTAGACGAAATT
ATTGCTTCCATGAAGCTGTTCCAGTCTGATGTCATGCCATTTCTTAAAGAAAAACAACGTTCGCTATTAT
ATTATGGCGGTGGCGGTAGCGGCGGTGGCGGTAGCGGCGGTGGCGGTAGCGGCGGTGGCGGTAGCAAATT
TGGATTGTTCTTCCTTAACTTCATCAATTCAACAACTGTTCAAGAACAGAGTATAGTTCGCATGCAGGAA
ATAACGGAGTATGTTGATAAGTTGAATTTTGAACAGATTTTAGTGTATGAAAATCATTTTTCAGATAATG
GTGTTGTCGGCGCTCCTCTGACTGTTTCTGGTTTTCTGCTCGGTTTAACAGAGAAAATTAAAATTGGTTC
ATTAAATCACATCATTACAACTCATCATCCTGTCCGCATAGCGGAGGAAGCTTGCTTATTGGATCAGTTA
AGTGAAGGGAGATTTATTTTAGGGTTTAGTGATTGCGAAAAAAAAGATGAAATGCATTTTTTTAATCGCC
CGGTTGAATATCAACAGCAACTATTTGAAGAGTGTTATGAAATCATTAACGATGCTTTAACAACAGGCTA
TTGTAATCCAGATAACGATTTTTATAGCTTCCCTAAAATATCTGTAAATCCCCATGCTTATACGCCAGGC
GGACCTCGGAAATATGTAACAGCAACCAGTCATCATATTGTTGAGTGGGCGGCCAAAAAAGGTATTCCTC
TCATCTTTAAGTGGGATGATTCTAATGATGTTAGATATGAATATGCTGAAAGATATAAAGCCGTTGCGGA
TAAATATGACGTTGACCTATCAGAGATAGACCATCAGTTAATGATATTAGTTAACTATAACGAAGATAGT
AATAAAGCTAAACAAGAGACGCGTGCATTTATTAGTGATTATGTTCTTGAAATGCACCCTAATGAAAATT
TCGAAAATAAACTTGAAGAAATAATTGCAGAAAACGCTGTCGGAAATTATACGGAGTGTATAACTGCGGC
TAAGTTGGCAATTGAAAAGTGTGGTGCGAAAAGTGTATTGCTGTCCTTTGAACCAATGAATGATTTGATG
AGCCAAAAAAATGTAATCAATATTGTTGATGATAATATTAAGAAGTACCACACGGAATATACCTAAACGG
AGCCAATGTACGCAAAAACCCCGCTTCAGCGGGGTTTTTTCGCCAAAAAAAACCCCGCCCTGTCAGGGGC
GGGGTTTTTTTTTATGTTGAAAATCTCCTTCTAGATTAAAGGCGCACTTAATTAACGGCACTGCGAAAAA
ACCCCGCCGAAGCGGGGTTTTTTGCGAAATATAATGACCCTCTTGATAACCCAAGAGGGCATTTTTTAAT
GCCCATGGCGTTTACCAATGCTTAATCAGTGAGGCACCTATCTCAGCGATCTGTCTATTTCGTTCATCCA
TAGTTGCCTGACTCCCCGTCGTGTAGATAACTACGATACGGGAGGGCTTACCATCTGGCCCCAGTGCTGC
AATGATACCGCGTGACCCACGCTCACCGGCTCCAGATTTATCAGCAATAAACCAGCCAGCCGGAAGGGCC
GAGCGCAGAAGTGGTCCTGCAACTTTATCCGCCTCCATCCAGTCTATTAATTGTTGCCGGGAAGCTAGAG
TAAGTAGTTCGCCAGTTAATAGTTTGCGCAACGTTGTTGCCATTGCTACAGGCATCGTGGTGTCACGCTC
GTCGTTTGGTATGGCTTCATTCAGCTCCGGTTCCCAACGATCAAGGCGAGTTACATGATCCCCCATGTTG
TGCAAAAAAGCGGTTAGCTCCTTCGGTCCTCCGATCGTTGTCAGAAGTAAGTTGGCCGCAGTGTTATCAC
TCATGGTTATGGCAGCACTGCATAATTCTCTTACTGTCATGCCATCCGTAAGATGCTTTTCTGTGACTGG
TGAGTACTCAACCAAGTCATTCTGAGAATAGTGTATGCGGCGACCGAGTTGATCTTGCCCGGCGTCAATA
CGGGATAATACCGCGCCACATAGCAGAACTTTAAAAGTGCTCATCATTGGAAAACGTTCTTCGGGGCGAA
AACTCTCAAGGATCTTACCGCTGTTGAGATCCAGTTCGATGTAACCCACTCGTGCACCCAACTGATCTTC
AGCATCTTTTACTTTCACCAGCGTTTCTGGGTGAGCAAAAACAGGAAGGCAAAATGCCGCAAAAAAGGGA
ATAAGGGCGACACGGAAATGTTGAATACTCATACTCTTCCTTTTTCAATATTATTGAAGCATTTATCAGG
GTTATTGTCTCATGAGCGGATACATATTTGAATGTATTTAGAAAAATAAACAAATAGGGGTTCCGCGCAC
ATTTCCCCGAAAAGTGCCACCTGACGTCTAAGAAACCATTATTATCATGACATTAACCTATAAAAATAGG
CGTATCACGAGGCCCTTAGGCCAAATAGGCCGTTCAGATCCTTCCGTATTTAGCCAGTATGTTCTCTAGT
GTGGTTCGTTGTTTTTGCGTGAGCCATGAGAACGAACCATTGAGATCATGCTTACTTTGCATGTCACTCA
AAAATTTTGCCTCAAAACTGGTGAGCTGAATTTTTGCAGTTAAAGCATCGTGTAGTGTTTTTCTTAGTCC
GTTACGTAGGTAGGAATCTGATGTAATGGTTGTTGGTATTTTGTCACCATTCATTTTTATCTGGTTGTTC
TCAAGTTCGGTTACGAGATCCATTTGTCTATCTAGTTCAACTTGGAAAATCAACGTATCAGTCGGGCGGC
CTCGCTTATCAACCACCAATTTCATATTGCTGTAAGTGTTTAAATCTTTACTTATTGGTTTCAAAACCCA
TTGGTTAAGCCTTTTAAACTCATGGTAGTTATTTTCAAGCATTAACATGAACTTAAATTCATCAAGGCTA
ATCTCTATATTTGCCTTGTGAGTTTTCTTTTGTGTTAGTTCTTTTAATAACCACTCATAAATCCTCATAG
AGTATTTGTTTTCAAAAGACTTAACATGTTCCAGATTATATTTTATGAATTTTTTTAACTGGAAAAGATA
AGGCAATATCTCTTCACTAAAAACTAATTCTAATTTTTCGCTTGAGAACTTGGCATAGTTTGTCCACTGG
AAAATCTTAAAGCCTTTAACCAAAGGATTCCTGATTTCCACAGTTCTCGTCATCAGCTCTCTGGTTGCTT
TAGCTAATACACCATAAGCATTTTCCCTACTGATGTTCATCATCTGAGCGTATTGGTTATAAGTGAACGA
TACCGTCCGTTCTTTCCTTGTAGGGTTTTCAATCGTGGGGTTGAGTAGTGCCACACAGCATAAAATTAGC
TTGGTTTCATGCTCCGTTAAGTCATAGCGACTAATCGCTAGTTCATTTGCTTTGAAAACAACTAATTCAG
ACATACATCTCAATTGGTCTAGGTGATTTTAATCACTATACCAATTGAGATGGGCTAGTCAATGATAATT
ACTAGTCCTTTTCCTTTGAGTTGTGGGTATCTGTAAATTCTGCTAGACCTTTGCTGGAAAACTTGTAAAT
TCTGCTAGACCCTCTGTAAATTCCGCTAGACCTTTGTGTGTTTTTTTTGTTTATATTCAAGTGGTTATAA
TTTATAGAATAAAGAAAGAATAAAAAAAGATAAAAAGAATAGATCCCAGCCCTGTGTATAACTCACTACT
TTAGTCAGTTCCGCAGTATTACAAAAGGATGTCGCAAACGCTGTTTGCTCCTCTACAAAACAGACCTTAA
AACCCTAAAGGCTTAAGTAGCACCCTCGCAAGCTCGGGCAAATCGCTGAATATTCCTTTTGTCTCCGACC
ATCAGGCACCTGAGTCGCTGTCTTTTTCGTGACATTCAGTTCGCTGCGCTCACGGCTCTGGCAGTGAATG
GGGGTAAATGGCACTACAGGCGCCTTTTATGGATTCATGCAAGGAAACTACCCATAATACAAGAAAAGCC
CGTCACGGGCTTCTCAGGGCGTTTTATGGCGGGTCTGCTATGTGGTGCTATCTGACTTTTTGCTGTTCAG
CAGTTCCTGCCCTCTGATTTTCCAGTCTGACCACTTCGGATTATCCCGTGACAGGTCATTCAGACTGGCT
AATGCACCCAGTAAGGCAGCGGTATCATCAACAGGCTTACCCGTCTTACTGTCAAGAGGACATCCGGT
Features (pLannotate 1.2.2; 9 found; start..end, strand, type, name):
      1..45      +  terminator     rrnB T1 terminator: transcription terminator T1 from the E. coli rrnB gene
     70..88      +  promoter       T7 promoter: promoter for bacteriophage T7 RNA polymerase
    126..1216    +  CDS            M13 gene III (fragment) (sequence partly withheld): pIII; III; minor coat protein
   1399..2478    +  CDS            luxA: LUXA1_PHOLU - Experimental evidence at protein level: Swiss-Prot protein existence level 1. Light-emitting reaction in luminous bacteria. From Photorhabdus luminescens (Xenorhabdus luminescens).
   2542..3522    +  CDS            LuxB: LuxB luciferase subunit; luxB; from the Photorhabdus luminescens bioluminescence operon
   3748..4608    -  CDS            AmpR: β-lactamase; bla; confers resistance to ampicillin, carbenicillin, and related antibiotics
   4609..4713    -  promoter       AmpR promoter: bla
   4820..5770    -  CDS            Rep101: RepA protein needed for replication with the pSC101 origin; rep101
   5818..6040    -  rep_origin     pSC101 ori: low-copy replication origin that requires the Rep101 protein
