[The description below was written by a language model from this plasmid's Addgene catalogue record and pLannotate feature annotations shown in this document.]
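Description:
pBT120a17-sg-del is a bacterial expression plasmid of about 6.5 kb whose stated purpose is to express pIII, the minor coat protein of filamentous phage M13. It comes from a study on phage-assisted evolution of compact Cas9 variants with relaxed PAM requirements. Accessory plasmids in such systems supply gene III in trans, so that phage lacking this gene produce infectious progeny only when the evolving activity switches on pIII expression. This construct appears to fit that role, although the record does not describe the selection circuit itself.

The annotated insert, gIII-xLuxAB, is laid out as a single forward-strand unit. An rrnB T1 terminator insulates the cassette from upstream transcription. It is followed by a T7 promoter, M13 gene III (annotated as a fragment), and then luxA and luxB from Photorhabdus (Xenorhabdus) luminescens. The two lux genes encode the subunits of bacterial luciferase, so light output can report on transcription of the same unit that yields pIII. This allows circuit activity to be monitored by luminescence as well as by phage propagation. The name suggests a guide RNA element has been deleted, but no sgRNA cassette or target site is annotated and the record does not explain the name.

Selection is by ampicillin, through β-lactamase expressed from its native promoter. The catalogue and the sequence disagree on replication. The entry lists a pCMV backbone with a pBR322-type origin and high copy number, whereas the sequenced plasmid carries a pSC101 origin with its Rep101 (RepA) protein, which is normally a low-copy replicon. No CMV elements are annotated.
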