Addgene plasmid #214347: pBT120a17-sg-del
Purpose: Expresses pIII
Depositing lab: Yongming Wang. Depositing organization: Fudan University. Publication: Phage-assisted evolution of compact Cas9 variants targeting a simple NNG PAM. Qi T, Wang Y, Yang Y, Gao S, Liu J, Huang Q, Tian Y, Tang J, Zheng WV, Wang Y. Nat Chem Biol. 2023 Dec 5. doi: 10.1038/s41589-023-01481-5. PubMed 38052959.
Backbone
  Vector backbone: pCMV with a BR322 origin
  Vector type: Bacterial Expression
Growth in bacteria
  Bacterial resistance: Ampicillin, 100 μg/mL
  Growth temperature: 37°C
  Growth strain: DH5alpha
  Copy number: High Copy
Gene/Insert
  Gene/Insert name: gIII-xLuxAB
  Species: other
  Cloning method: Gibson Cloning
Terms and licenses: Academic/Nonprofit Terms; Industry Terms: Not Available to Industry
How to cite: pBT120a17-sg-del was a gift from Yongming Wang (Addgene plasmid # 214347 ; http://n2t.net/addgene:214347 ; RRID:Addgene_214347)
